>Addgene plasmid #160653 | pGS_591 | addgene full sequence | sequence record 319721 | Addgene NGS Result
ATTCTGCTAACATCAAAAGGCCTCTAGGTTCCTTTGTTACTTCTTCTGCCGCCTGCTTCAAACCGCTAAC
AATACCTGGGCCCACCACACCGTGTGCATTCGTAATGTCTGCCCATTCTGCTATTCTGTATACACCCGCA
GAGTACTGCAATTTGACTGTATTACCAATGTCAGCAAATTTTCTGTCTTCGAAGAGTAAAAAATTGTACT
TGGCGGATAATGCCTTTAGCGGCTTAACTGTGCCCTCCATGGAAAAATCAGTCAAGATATCCACATGTGT
TTTTAGTAAACAAATTTTGGGACCTAATGCTTCAACTAACTCCAGTAATTCCTTGGTGGTACGAACATCC
AATGAAGCACACAAGTTTGTTTGCTTTTCGTGCATGATATTAAATAGCTTGGCAGCAACAGGACTAGGAT
GAGTAGCAGCACGTTCCTTATATGTAGCTTTCGACATGATTTATCTTCGTTTCCTGCATGTTTTTGTTCT
GTGCAGTTGGGTTAAGAATACTGGGCAATTTCATGTTTCTTCAACACTACATATGCGTATATATACCAAT
CTAAGTCTGTGCTCCTTCCTTCGTTCTTCCTTCTGTTCGGAGATTACCGAATCAAAAAAATTTCAAGGAA
ACCGAAATCAAAAAAAAGAATAAAAAAAAAATGATGAATTGAAAAGCTAATTCTTGAAGACGAAAGGGCC
TCGTGATACGCCTATTTTTATAGGTTAATGTCATGATAATAATGGTTTCTTAGACGTCAGGTGGCACTTT
TCGGGGAAATGTGCGCGGAACCCCTATTTGTTTATTTTTCTAAATACATTCAAATATGTATCCGCTCATG
AGACAATAACCCTGATAAATGCTTCAATAATATTGAAAAAGGAAGAGTATGAGTATTCAACATTTCCGTG
TCGCCCTTATTCCCTTTTTTGCGGCATTTTGCCTTCCTGTTTTTGCTCACCCAGAAACGCTGGTGAAAGT
AAAAGATGCTGAAGATCAGTTGGGTGCACGAGTGGGTTACATCGAACTGGATCTCAACAGCGGTAAGATC
CTTGAGAGTTTTCGCCCCGAAGAACGTTTTCCAATGATGAGCACTTTTAAAGTTCTGCTATGTGGCGCGG
TATTATCCCGTATTGACGCCGGGCAAGAGCAACTCGGTCGCCGCATACACTATTCTCAGAATGACTTGGT
TGAGTACTCACCAGTCACAGAAAAGCATCTTACGGATGGCATGACAGTAAGAGAATTATGCAGTGCTGCC
ATAACCATGAGTGATAACACTGCGGCCAACTTACTTCTGACAACGATCGGAGGACCGAAGGAGCTAACCG
CTTTTTTGCACAACATGGGGGATCATGTAACTCGCCTTGATCGTTGGGAACCGGAGCTGAATGAAGCCAT
ACCAAACGACGAGCGTGACACCACGATGCCTGTAGCAATGGCAACAACGTTGCGCAAACTATTAACTGGC
GAACTACTTACTCTAGCTTCCCGGCAACAATTAATAGACTGGATGGAGGCGGATAAAGTTGCAGGACCAC
TTCTGCGCTCGGCCCTTCCGGCTGGCTGGTTTATTGCTGATAAATCTGGAGCCGGTGAGCGTGGGTCTCG
CGGTATCATTGCAGCACTGGGGCCAGATGGTAAGCCCTCCCGTATCGTAGTTATCTACACGACGGGGAGT
CAGGCAACTATGGATGAACGAAATAGACAGATCGCTGAGATAGGTGCCTCACTGATTAAGCATTGGTAAC
TGTCAGACCAAGTTTACTCATATATACTTTAGATTGATTTAAAACTTCATTTTTAATTTAAAAGGATCTA
GGTGAAGATCCTTTTTGATAATCTCATGACCAAAATCCCTTAACGTGAGTTTTCGTTCCACTGAGCGTCA
GACCCCGTAGAAAAGATCAAAGGATCTTCTTGAGATCCTTTTTTTCTGCGCGTAATCTGCTGCTTGCAAA
CAAAAAAACCACCGCTACCAGCGGTGGTTTGTTTGCCGGATCAAGAGCTACCAACTCTTTTTCCGAAGGT
AACTGGCTTCAGCAGAGCGCAGATACCAAATACTGTTCTTCTAGTGTAGCCGTAGTTAGGCCACCACTTC
AAGAACTCTGTAGCACCGCCTACATACCTCGCTCTGCTAATCCTGTTACCAGTGGCTGCTGCCAGTGGCG
ATAAGTCGTGTCTTACCGGGTTGGACTCAAGACGATAGTTACCGGATAAGGCGCAGCGGTCGGGCTGAAC
GGGGGGTTCGTGCACACAGCCCAGCTTGGAGCGAACGACCTACACCGAACTGAGATACCTACAGCGTGAG
CTATGAGAAAGCGCCACGCTTCCCGAAGGGAGAAAGGCGGACAGGTATCCGGTAAGCGGCAGGGTCGGAA
CAGGAGAGCGCACGAGGGAGCTTCCAGGGGGAAACGCCTGGTATCTTTATAGTCCTGTCGGGTTTCGCCA
CCTCTGACTTGAGCGTCGATTTTTGTGATGCTCGTCAGGGGGGCGGAGCCTATGGAAAAACGCCAGCAAC
GCGGCCTTTTTACGGTTCCTGGCCTTTTGCTGGCCTTTTGCTCACATGTTCTTTCCTGCGTTATCCCCTG
ATTCTGTGGATAACCGTATTACCGCCTTTGAGTGAGCTGATACCGCTCGCCGCAGCCGAACGACCGAGCG
CAGCGAGTCAGTGAGCGAGGAAGCGGAAGAGCGCCCAATACGCAAACCGCCTCTCCCCGCGCGTTGGCCG
ATTCATTAATGCAGCTGGCACGACAGGTTTCCCGACTGGAAAGCGGGCAGTGAGCGCAACGCAATTAATG
TGAGTTAGCTCACTCATTAGGCACCCCAGGCTTTACACTTTATGCTTCCGGCTCGTATGTTGTGTGGAAT
TGTGAGCGGATAACAATTTCACACAGGAAACAGCTATGACCATGATTACGCCACAACCACACAAAAATCA
TACAACGAATGGTATATGCTTCATTTCTTTGTTTCGCATTAGCTGCGCTATTTGACTCAAATTATTATTT
TTTACTAAGACGACGCGTCACAGTGTTCGAGTCTGTGTCATTTCTTTTGTAATTCTCTTAAACCACTTCA
TAAAGTTGTGAAGTTCATAGCAAAATTCTTCCGCAAAAAGATGAATCTTAGTTCTCAGCCCACCAAAAGA
GGTACATGCTAAGATCATACAGAAGTTATTGTCACTTCTTACCTTGCTCTTAAATGTACATTACAACCGG
GTATTATATCTTACATCATCGTATAATATGATCTTTCTTTATGGAGAAAATTTTTTTTTTCACTCGACCA
AAGCTCCCATTGCTTCTGAAGAGTGTAGTGTATATTGGTACATCTTCTCTTGAAAGACTCCATTGTACTG
TAACAAAAAGCGGTTTCTTCATCGACTTGCTCGGAATAACATCTATATCTGCCCACTAGCAACAAAAACA
ACTAATTCGAAATGCCAACTTCTGGAACTACTATTGAATTGATTGACGACCAATTTCCAAAGGATGACTC
TGCCAGCAGTGGCATTGTCGACGAAGTCGACTTAACGGAAGCTAATATTTTGGCTACTGGTTTGAATAAG
AAAGCACCAAGAATTGTCAACGGTTTTGGTTCTTTAATGGGCTCCAAGGAAATGGTTTCCGTGGAATTCG
ACAAGAAGGGAAACGAAAAGAAGTCCAATTTGGATCGTCTGCTAGAAAAGGACAACCAAGAAAAAGAAGA
AGCTAAAACTAAAATTCACATCTCCGAACAACCATGGACTTTGAATAACTGGCACCAACATTTGAACTGG
TTGAACATGGTTCTTGTTTGTGGTATGCCAATGATTGGTTGGTACTTTGCTCTCTCTGGTAAAGTGCCTT
TGCATTTAAACGTTTTCCTTTTCTCCGTTTTCTACTACGCTGTCGGTGGTGTTTCTATTACTGCCGGTTA
CCATAGATTATGGTCTCACAGATCTTACTCCGCTCACTGGCCATTGAGATTATTCTACGCTATCTTCGGT
TGTGCTTCCGTTGAAGGGTCCGCTAAATGGTGGGGCCACTCTCACAGAATTCACCATCGTTACACTGATA
CCTTGAGAGATCCTTATGACGCTCGTAGAGGTCTATGGTACTCCCACATGGGATGGATGCTTTTGAAGCC
AAATCCAAAATACAAGGCTAGAGCTGATATTACCGATATGACTGATGATTGGACCATTAGATTCCAACAC
AGACACTACATCTTGTTGATGTTGTTAACCGCTTTCGTCATTCCAACTCTTATCTGTGGTTACTTTTTCA
ACGACTATATGGGTGGTTTGATCTATGCCGGTTTTATTCGTGTCTTTGTCATTCAACAAGCTACCTTTTG
CATTAACTCCTTGGCTCATTACATCGGTACCCAACCATTCGATGACAGAAGAACCCCTCGTGACAACTGG
ATTACTGCCATTGTTACTTTCGGTGAAGGTTACCATAACTTCCACCACGAATTCCCAACTGATTACAGAA
ACGCTATTAAGTGGTACCAATACGACCCAACTAAGGTTATCATCTATTTGACTTCTTTAGTTGGTCTAGC
ATACGACTTGAAGAAATTCTCTCAAAATGCTATTGAAGAAGCCTTGATTCAACAAGAACAAAAGAAGATC
AATAAAAAGAAGGCTAAGATTAACTGGGGTCCAGTTTTGACTGATTTGCCAATGTGGGACAAACAAACCT
TCTTGGCTAAGTCTAAGGAAAACAAGGGTTTGGTTATCATTTCTGGTATTGTTCACGACGTATCTGGTTA
TATCTCTGAACATCCAGGTGGTGAAACTTTAATTAAAACTGCATTAGGTAAGGACGCTACCAAGGCTTTC
AGTGGTGGTGTCTACCGTCACTCAAATGCCGCTCAAAATGTCTTGGCTGATATGAGAGTGGCTGTTATCA
AGGAAAGTAAGAACTCTGCTATTAGAATGGCTAGTAAGAGAGGTGAAATCTACGAAACTGGTAAGTTCTT
TTAAGGTGGAGCTCTAAGCAAATAGCTAAATTATATACGAATTAATATTATGATTAAGTGTTTACGTGAG
TGCGATATTTTTATTACTATCTTATACAGTTGTATATACTCTATAAAATGAGTTGTCTATTAATTAACGC
GATGAATGCTTTCTGGCCCGGGTACCGAGCTCGAATTCACTGGCCGTCGTTTTACAACGTCGTGACTGGG
AAAACCCTGGCGTTACCCAACTTAATCGCCTTGCAGCACATCCCCCTTTCGCCAGCTGGCGTAATAGCGA
AGAGGCCCGCACCGATCGCCCTTCCCAACAGTTGCGCAGCCTGAATGGCGAATGGCGCCTGATGCGGTAT
TTTCTCCTTACGCATCTGTGCGGTATTTCACACCGCATAATCGCTGGGCCATTCTCATGAAGAATATCTT
GAATTTATTGTCATATTACTAGTTGGTGTGGAAGTCCTAATATCGGTGATCAATATAGTGGTTGACATGC
TGGCTAGTCAACATTGAGCCTTTTGATCATGCAAATATATTACGGTATTTTACAATCAAATATCAAACTT
AACTATTGACTTTATAACTTATTTAGGTGGTAACATTCTTATAAAAAAGAAAAAAATTACTGCAAAACAG
TACTAGCTTTTAACTTGTATCCTAGGTTATCTATGCTGTCTCACCATAGAGAATATTACCTATTTCAGAA
TGTATGTCCATGATTCGCCGGGTAAATACATATAATACACAAATCTGGCTTAATAAAGTCTATAATATAT
CTCATAAAGAAGTGCTAAATTGGCTAGTGCTATATATTTTTAAGAAAATTTCTTTTGACTAAGTCCATAT
CGACTTTGTAAAAGTTCACATTAGCATACATATATTACACGAGCCAGAAATAGTAACTTTTGCCTAAATC
ACAAATTGCAAAATTTAATTGCTTGCAAAAGGTCACATGCTTATAATCAACTTTTTTAAAAATTTAAAAT
ACTTTTTTATTTTTTATTTTTAAACATAAATGAAATAATTTATTTATTGTTTATGATTACCGAAACATAA
AACCTGCTCAAGAAAAAGAAACTGTTTTGTCCTTGGAAAAAAAGCACTACCTAGGAGCGGCCAAAATGCC
GAGGCTTTCATAGCTTAAACTCTTTACAGAAAATAGGCATTATAGATCAGTTCGAGTTTTCTTATTCTTC
CTTCCGGTTTTATCGTCACAGTTTTACAGTAAATAAGTATCACCTCTTAGAGTTCGATGATAAGCTGTCA
AACATGAGAATTAATTCCACATGTTAAAATAGTGAAGGAGCATGTTCGGCACACAGTGGACCGAACGTGG
GGTAAGTGCACTAGGGTCCGGTTAAACGGATCTCGCATTGATGAGGCAACGCTAATTATCAACATATAGA
TTGTTATCTATCTGCATGAACACGAAATCTTTACTTGACGACTTGAGGCTGATGGTGTTTATGCAAAGAA
ACCACTGTGTTTAATATGTGTCACTGTTTGATATTACTGTCAGCGTAGAAGATAATAGTAAAAGCGGTTA
ATAAGTGTATTTGAGATAAGTGTGATAAAGTTTTTACAGCGAAAAGACGATAAATACAAGAAAATGATTA
CGAGGATACGGAGAGAGGTATGTACATGTGTATTTATATACTAAGCTGCCGGCGGTTGTTTGCAAGACCG
AGAAAAGGCTAGCAAGAATCGGGTCATTGTAGCGTATGCGCCTGTGAACATTCTCTTCAACAAGTTTGAT
TCCATTGCGGTGAAATGGTAAAAGTCAACCCCCTGCGATGTATATTTTCCTGTACAATCAATCAAAAAGC
CAAATGATTTAGCATTATCTTTACATCTTGTTATTTTACAGATTTTATGTTTAGATCTTTTATGCTTGCT
TTTCAAAAGGCTTGCAGGCAAGTGCACAAACAATACTTAAATAAATACTACTCAGTAATAACCTATTTCT
TAGCATTTTTGACGAAATTTGCTATTTTGTTAGAGTCTTTTACACCATTTGTCTCCACACCTCCGCTTAC
ATCAACACCAATAACGCCATTTAATCTAAGCGCATCACCAACATTTTCTGGCGTCAGTCCACCAGCTAAC
ATAAAATGTAAGCTCTCGGGGCTCTCTTGCCTTCCAACCCAGTCAGAAATCGAGTTCCAATCCAAAAGTT
CACCTGTCCCACCTGCTTCTGAATCAAACAAGGGAATAAACGAATGAGGTTTCTGTGAAGCTGCACTGAG
TAGTATGTTGCAGTCTTTTGGAAATACGAGTCTTTTAATAACTGGCAAACCGAGGAACTCTTGGTATTCT
TGCCACGACTCATCTCCATGCAGTTGGACGATCGATGATAAGCTGTCAAACATGAGAATTGGGTAATAAC
TGATATAATTAAATTGAAGCTCTAATTTGTGAGTTTAGTATACATGCATTTACTTATAATACAGTTTTTT
AGTTTTGCTGGCCGCATCTTCTCAAATATGCTTCCCAGCCTGCTTTTCTGTAACGTTCACCCTCTACCTT
AGCATCCCTTCCCTTTGCAAATAGTCCTCTTCCAACAATAATAATGTCAGATCCTGTAGAGACCACATCA
TCCACGGTTCTATACTGTTGACCCAATGCGTCTCCCTTGTCATCTAAACCCACACCGGGTGTCATAATCA
ACCAATCGTAACCTTCATCTCTTCCACCCATGTCTCTTTGAGCAATAAAGCCGATAACAAAATCTTTGTC
GCTCTTCGCAATGTCAACAGTACCCTTAGTATATTCTCCAGTAGATAGGGAGCCCTTGCATGACA
Features (pLannotate 1.2.2; 16 found; start..end, strand, type, name):
    458..673     -  promoter       URA3 promoter: S. cerevisiae URA3
    784..888     +  promoter       AmpR promoter: bla
    889..1749    +  CDS            AmpR: β-lactamase; bla; confers resistance to ampicillin, carbenicillin, and related antibiotics
   1920..2508    +  rep_origin     ori: high-copy-number ColE1/pMB1/pBR322/pUC origin of replication
   2691..2783    +  CDS            lacI (fragment): lac repressor; lacI; The lac repressor binds to the lac operator to inhibit transcription in E. coli. This inhibition can be relieved by adding lactose or isopropyl-β-D-thiogalactopyranoside (IPTG).
   2796..2817    +  protein_bind   CAP binding site: CAP binding activates transcription in the presence of cAMP. E. coli catabolite activator protein
   2832..2862    +  promoter       lac promoter: promoter for the E. coli lac operon
   2870..2886    +  protein_bind   lac operator: The lac repressor binds to the lac operator to inhibit transcription in E. coli. This inhibition can be relieved by adding lactose or isopropyl-β-D-thiogalactopyranoside (IPTG). lac repressor encoded by lacI
   3442..4971    +  CDS            OLE1: ACO1_YEAST - Experimental evidence at protein level: Swiss-Prot protein existence level 1. Stearoyl-CoA desaturase that utilizes O(2) and electrons from reduced cytochrome b5 to introduce the first double bond into saturated fatty acyl-CoA substrates (PubMed:1978720, PubMed:7947684). Catalyzes the insertion of a cis double bond at the delta-9 position into fatty acyl-CoA substrates including palmitoyl-CoA and stearoyl-CoA (PubMed:1978720, PubMed:2674136). Required for the biosynthesis of membrane phospholipids, cholesterol esters and triglycerides (PubMed:1978720, PubMed:7947684, PubMed:164438
   5127..5148    -  misc_feature   MCS (fragment): pUC18/19 multiple cloning site
   5145..5302    +  CDS            lacZα (fragment): LacZα fragment of β-galactosidase; lacZ fragment
   5308..5359    -  misc_feature   bom (fragment): basis of mobility region from pBR322
   5364..5474    +  CDS            RMD1 (fragment): RMD1_YEAST - Experimental evidence at protein level: Swiss-Prot protein existence level 1. Required for sporulation where it is believed to have a role in meiotic nuclear division. From Saccharomyces cerevisiae (strain ATCC 204508 / S288c) (Baker's yeast).
   5922..7084    -  misc_feature   CEN/ARS: S. cerevisiae CEN4 centromere fused to the autonomously replicating sequence ARS1/ARS416
   7311..7329    -  promoter       tet promoter (fragment): E. coli promoter for tetracycline efflux protein gene
   7419..457     -  CDS            URA3 (across the origin): orotidine-5'-phosphate decarboxylase, required for uracil biosynthesis; S. cerevisiae URA3; yeast auxotrophic marker, counterselectable with 5-fluoroorotic acid (5-FOA)
