[The description below was written by a language model from this plasmid's Addgene catalogue record and pLannotate feature annotations shown in this document.]
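Description:
pGS_591 is a low-copy yeast expression plasmid built on a Yc33 (CEN) shuttle backbone, designed to express the Saccharomyces cerevisiae gene OLE1 (YGL055W) under the control of the yeast Sup35 promoter. In budding yeast it is maintained through a CEN/ARS element, the CEN4 centromere fused to ARS1, which gives stable segregation at roughly one or a few copies per cell. Transformants are selected by uracil prototrophy through a URA3 marker driven by its own promoter; URA3 also allows counterselection with 5-fluoroorotic acid when plasmid loss is wanted. In E. coli the plasmid replicates from a high-copy ColE1/pUC-type origin and is selected with ampicillin through the β-lactamase gene.

The payload is the roughly 1.5 kb OLE1 open reading frame, inserted by Gibson cloning. OLE1 encodes the delta-9 fatty acyl-CoA desaturase, which introduces the first cis double bond into saturated substrates such as palmitoyl-CoA and stearoyl-CoA and is therefore needed for making unsaturated fatty acids used in membrane phospholipids and storage lipids. The annotation software did not label the Sup35 promoter, but an unannotated stretch of several hundred bases lies directly upstream of the OLE1 coding sequence, consistent with the catalogue entry; no terminator is annotated either. The remaining features (lac promoter and operator, CAP site, and fragments of lacI, lacZα, the pUC cloning site, bom, the tet promoter and RMD1) are backbone remnants with no evident role in expression. No epitope tag or reporter is recorded. The sequenced record is slightly shorter than the listed total size. The associated publication concerns APOE4 and lipid homeostasis, suggesting use in testing how OLE1 expression affects lipid-related phenotypes in yeast.
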