Addgene plasmid #160653: pGS_591
Purpose: Expresses OLE1 under the control of the yeast Sup35 promoter
Depositing lab: Susan Lindquist & Li-Huei Tsai. Depositing organization: Whitehead Institute for Biomedical Research. Publication: APOE4 disrupts intracellular lipid homeostasis in human iPSC-derived glia. Sienski G, Narayan P, Bonner JM, Kory N, Boland S, Arczewska AA, Ralvenius WT, Akay L, Lockshin E, He L, Milo B, Graziosi A, Baru V, Lewis CA, Kellis M, Sabatini DM, Tsai LH, Lindquist S. Sci Transl Med. 2021 Mar 3;13(583). pii: 13/583/eaaz4564. doi: 10.1126/scitranslmed.aaz4564. PubMed 33658354.
Backbone
  Vector backbone: Yc33 (CEN)
  Backbone size w/o insert (bp): 6211
  Total vector size (bp): 7783
  Vector type: Yeast Expression
  Selectable markers: URA3
Growth in bacteria
  Bacterial resistance: Ampicillin, 100 μg/mL
  Growth temperature: 37°C
  Growth strain: DH5alpha
  Copy number: High Copy
Gene/Insert
  Gene/Insert name: YGL055W
  Species: S. cerevisiae (budding yeast)
  Insert size (bp): 1533
  Entrez Gene: OLE1 (a.k.a. YGL055W, MDM2)
  Promoter: Sup35 promoter
  Cloning method: Gibson Cloning
  Sequencing primers: 5′ cAAAAAGCGGTTTCTTCATCG
Terms and licenses: Academic/Nonprofit Terms; Industry Terms: Not Available to Industry
How to cite: pGS_591 was a gift from Susan Lindquist & Li-Huei Tsai (Addgene plasmid # 160653 ; http://n2t.net/addgene:160653 ; RRID:Addgene_160653)
